Addgene plasmid #219653: pAAV nEF 2xLyn-ERex-Venus(Y145W)-bPAC(F198Y)
Purpose: General mammalian expression of PACmn, a membrane targeted version of the photoactivatable adenylyl cyclase from Beggiatoa with lowered dark activity, with dark Venus
Depositing lab: Thomas Oertner. Depositing organization: Universitaetsklinikum Hamburg-Eppendorf.
Backbone
  Vector backbone: pAAV
  Backbone manufacturer: Stratagene / Agilent
  Backbone size w/o insert (bp): 4660
  Total vector size (bp): 6538
  Vector type: Mammalian Expression, AAV
Growth in bacteria
  Bacterial resistance: Ampicillin, 100 μg/mL
  Growth temperature: 37°C
  Growth strain: NEB Stable
  Copy number: High Copy
Gene/Insert
  Gene/Insert name: 2xLyn-ERex-Venus(Y145W)-bPAC(F198Y) (alt name: PACmn_dV)
  Species: H. sapiens (human), Synthetic; Aequoria victoria/Beggiatoa
  Insert size (bp): 1878
  Promoter: nEf Addgene # 149296
  Tag / fusion protein: 2x Lyn11 (GCIKSKGKDS) (N terminal on insert); ER exit (FCYENE) (N terminal on insert)
  Cloning method: Restriction Enzyme; 5′ cloning site NcoI (not destroyed); 3′ cloning site HindIII (not destroyed)
  Sequencing primers: 5′ GAACTGCGTCCGCCGTCTAG; 3′ GGCATTAAAGCAGCGTATCC
Resource information
  A portion of this plasmid was derived from a plasmid made by: Insert was assembled in the lab of Georg Nagel
Terms and licenses: Academic/Nonprofit Terms; Industry Terms: Not Available to Industry
Depositor comments: This plasmid is identical to #165492 with promoter nEF taken from Addgene # 149296. Please visit https://doi.org/10.1101/2024.02.16.580703 for bioRxiv preprint.
How to cite: pAAV nEF 2xLyn-ERex-Venus(Y145W)-bPAC(F198Y) was a gift from Thomas Oertner (Addgene plasmid # 219653 ; http://n2t.net/addgene:219653 ; RRID:Addgene_219653)
