[The description below was written by a language model from this plasmid's Addgene catalogue record and pLannotate feature annotations shown in this document.]
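Description:
pAAV nEF 2xLyn-ERex-Venus(Y145W)-bPAC(F198Y) is an adeno-associated virus transfer plasmid of about 6.5 kb, built on the Stratagene/Agilent pAAV backbone and intended for general mammalian expression, either by direct transfection or after packaging into recombinant AAV. In bacteria it is maintained at high copy through a ColE1/pUC-type origin and selected with ampicillin via the β-lactamase gene; an f1 phage origin is also present. The expression cassette lies between AAV2 inverted terminal repeats, which provide the cis signals for replication and encapsidation of the vector genome. The automated annotation detects one full-length ITR and only short fragments of the other, which may reflect the difficulty of sequencing or annotating these hairpin repeats rather than a true truncation. The record lists a recombination-deficient strain for growth.

The payload, also called PACmn_dV, is driven by the nEF promoter, annotated here as the human EF-1α core promoter followed by a truncated HTLV-1 5' LTR segment, a compact hybrid giving broad constitutive expression. The 1878 bp insert encodes a fusion: two N-terminal Lyn11 motifs that anchor the protein to the plasma membrane, an ER exit signal to aid trafficking, Venus carrying Y145W (described in the record as "dark" Venus), and the photoactivatable adenylyl cyclase bPAC from Beggiatoa carrying F198Y. The bPAC portion is not called by the feature table but would occupy the unannotated stretch between Venus and the WPRE. A WPRE and the human growth hormone polyadenylation signal follow the coding sequence to enhance transcript stability and processing. According to the record, this membrane-targeted cyclase has lowered dark activity, making it suited to light-controlled cAMP production. The plasmid is stated to be identical to an earlier deposited version apart from the promoter swap.
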