Features (pLannotate 1.2.2; 16 found; start..end, strand, type, name):
     33..244     +  promoter       EF-1α core promoter: core promoter for human elongation factor EF-1α
    257..525     +  LTR            5' LTR (truncated): truncated 5' long terminal repeat (LTR) from human T-cell leukemia virus (HTLV) type 1
    670..1383    +  CDS            Venus: Venus is a basic (constitutively fluorescent) yellow fluorescent protein published in 2002, derived from Aequorea victoria. It is reported to be a rapidly-maturing weak dimer with moderate acid sensitivity.
   2462..3050    +  misc_feature   WPRE: woodchuck hepatitis virus posttranscriptional regulatory element
   3051..3071    +  misc_feature   MCS (fragment): pBluescript multiple cloning site
   3137..3613    +  polyA_signal   hGH poly(A) signal: human growth hormone polyadenylation signal
   3653..3793    +  repeat_region  AAV2 ITR: inverted terminal repeat of adeno-associated virus serotype 2 inverted
   3798..3849    -  misc_feature   bom (fragment): basis of mobility region from pBR322
   3868..4323    +  rep_origin     f1 ori (sequence partly withheld): f1 bacteriophage origin of replication; arrow indicates direction of (+) strand synthesis
   4324..4373    -  misc_feature   bom (fragment): basis of mobility region from pBR322
   4475..4510    -  CDS            rop (fragment): Rop protein, which maintains plasmids at low copy number; rop
   4605..4709    +  promoter       AmpR promoter: bla
   4710..5570    +  CDS            AmpR: β-lactamase; bla; confers resistance to ampicillin, carbenicillin, and related antibiotics
   5741..6329    +  rep_origin     ori: high-copy-number ColE1/pMB1/pBR322/pUC origin of replication
   6402..6429    +  repeat_region  AAV2 ITR (fragment): inverted terminal repeat of adeno-associated virus serotype 2 inverted
   6458..6485    +  repeat_region  AAV2 ITR (fragment): inverted terminal repeat of adeno-associated virus serotype 2 inverted
>Addgene plasmid #219653 | pAAV nEF 2xLyn-ERex-Venus(Y145W)-bPAC(F198Y) | addgene full sequence | sequence record 434847 | Addgene NGS Result
AAGGATCTGCGATCGCTCCGGTGCCCGTCAGTGGGCAGAGCGCACATCGCCCACAGTCCCCGAGAAGTTG
GGGGGAGGGGTCGGCAATTGAACGGGTGCCTAGAGAAGGTGGCGCGGGGTAAACTGGGAAAGTGATGTCG
TGTACTGGCTCCGCCTTTTTCCCGAGGGTGGGGGAGAACCGTATATAAGTGCAGTAGTCGCCGTGAACGT
TCTTTTTCGCAACGGGTTTGCCGCCAGAACACAGCTGAAGCTTCGAGGGGCTCGCATCTCTCCTTCACGC
GCCCGCCGCCCTACCTGAGGCCGCCATCCACGCCGGTTGAGTCGCGTTCTGCCGCCTCCCGCCTGTGGTG
CCTCCTGAACTGCGTCCGCCGTCTAGGTAAGTTTAAAGCTCAGGTCGAGACCGGGCCTTTGTCCGGCGCT
CCCTTGGAGCCTACCTAGACTCAGCCGGCTCTCCACGCTTTGCCTGACCCTGCTTGCTCAACTCTACGTC
TTTGTTTCGTTTTCTGTTCTGCGCCGTTACAGATCCAAGCTGTGACCGGCGCCTACGAATTCGCGGCCGC
CACCATGGGATGTATCAAATCGAAAGGTAAGGACAGCCTGTCAGGAAGTGGTTGCATTAAGAGCAAGGGA
AAGGATTCGTTCTGCTATGAAAATGAAGTTGCCAGATCTGTGAGCAAGGGCGAGGAGCTGTTCACCGGGG
TGGTGCCCATCCTGGTCGAGCTGGACGGCGACGTAAACGGCCACAAGTTCAGCGTGTCCGGCGAGGGCGA
GGGCGATGCCACCTACGGCAAGCTGACCCTGAAGCTGATCTGCACCACCGGCAAGCTGCCCGTGCCCTGG
CCCACCCTCGTGACCACCCTGGGCTACGGCCTGCAGTGCTTCGCCCGCTACCCCGACCACATGAAGCAGC
ACGACTTCTTCAAGTCCGCCATGCCCGAAGGCTACGTCCAGGAGCGCACCATCTTCTTCAAGGACGACGG
CAACTACAAGACCCGCGCCGAGGTGAAGTTCGAGGGCGACACCCTGGTGAACCGCATCGAGCTGAAGGGC
ATCGACTTCAAGGAGGACGGCAACATCCTGGGGCACAAGCTGGAGTACAACTGGAACAGCCACAACGTCT
ATATCACCGCCGACAAGCAGAAGAACGGCATCAAGGCCAACTTCAAGATCCGCCACAACATCGAGGACGG
CGGCGTGCAGCTCGCCGACCACTACCAGCAGAACACCCCCATCGGCGACGGCCCCGTGCTGCTGCCCGAC
AACCACTACCTGAGCTACCAGTCCGCCCTGAGCAAAGACCCCAACGAGAAGCGCGATCACATGGTCCTGC
TGGAGTTCGTGACCGCCGCCGGGATCACTCTCGGCATGGACGAGCTGTACAAGCTCGAGAAGATGAAGCG
GCTGGTGTACATCAGCAAGATCAGCGGCCACCTGAGCCTGGAAGAGATCCAGCGGATCGGCAAGGTGTCC
ATCAAGAACAACCAGCGGGACAACATCACCGGCGTGCTGCTGTACCTGCAGGGCCTGTTCTTCCAGATCC
TGGAAGGCGAGAACGAGAAGGTGGACAAGCTGTACAAGAAAATCCTGGTGGACGACCGGCACACCAACAT
CCTGTGCCTGAAAACCGAGTACGACATCACCGACCGGATGTTCCCCAACTGGGCCATGAAAACCATCAAC
CTGAACGAGAACAGCGAGCTGATGATCCAGCCCATCAAGAGCCTGCTGCAGACCATCACCCAGAGCCACC
GGGTGCTGGAAAAGTACATGCCCGCCAGAGTGATCTACCTGATCAACCAGGGCATCAACCCCCTGACCGT
GGAGCCCCAGCTGGTCGAGAAGATCATCTTCTTCAGCGACATCCTGGCCTTCAGCACCCTGACCGAGAAG
CTGCCCGTGAACGAGGTGGTCATCCTGGTCAACCGGTACTTCAGCATCTGCACCCGGATCATCAGCGCCT
ACGGCGGCGAAGTGACCAAATATATTGGCGATTGCGTGATGGCCAGCTTCACCAAAGAGCAGGGCGACGC
CGCCATCCGGACCAGCCTGGACATCATCTCCGAGCTGAAGCAGCTGCGGCACCACGTGGAGGCCACCAAC
CCCCTGCACCTGCTGTACACCGGCATCGGCCTGAGCTACGGCCACGTGATCGAGGGCAACATGGGCAGCA
GCCTGAAGATGGACCACACCCTGCTGGGGGACGCCGTGAACGTGGCCGCCAGGCTGGAAGCCCTGACAAG
ACAGCTGCCCTACGCCCTGGCCTTTACAGCCGGCGTGAAGAAGTGCTGCCAGGCCCAGTGGACCTTCATC
AACCTGGGAGCCCACCAGGTCAAGGGCAAGCAGGAAGCCATCGAGGTCTACACCGTGAATGAGGCCCAGA
AGTACTACGACACCCTGCAGATCACCCAGCTGATCCGGCAGACCCTGGAAAACGACAAGTAGACTAGTTA
AGCTTATCGATAATCAACCTCTGGATTACAAAATTTGTGAAAGATTGACTGGTATTCTTAACTATGTTGC
TCCTTTTACGCTATGTGGATACGCTGCTTTAATGCCTTTGTATCATGCTATTGCTTCCCGTATGGCTTTC
ATTTTCTCCTCCTTGTATAAATCCTGGTTGCTGTCTCTTTATGAGGAGTTGTGGCCCGTTGTCAGGCAAC
GTGGCGTGGTGTGCACTGTGTTTGCTGACGCAACCCCCACTGGTTGGGGCATTGCCACCACCTGTCAGCT
CCTTTCCGGGACTTTCGCTTTCCCCCTCCCTATTGCCACGGCGGAACTCATCGCCGCCTGCCTTGCCCGC
TGCTGGACAGGGGCTCGGCTGTTGGGCACTGACAATTCCGTGGTGTTGTCGGGGAAATCATCGTCCTTTC
CTTGGCTGCTCGCCTGTGTTGCCACCTGGATTCTGCGCGGGACGTCCTTCTGCTACGTCCCTTCGGCCCT
CAATCCAGCGGACCTTCCTTCCCGCGGCCTGCTGCCGGCTCTGCGGCCTCTTCCGCGTCTTCGCCTTCGC
CCTCAGACGAGTCGGATCTCCCTTTGGGCCGCCTCCCCGCATCGATACCGTCGACCTCGAGACGCGATCG
CGGCGCGCCATTCGATGGCCTCTCTGGCCTCGACCTCGAGTCTAGAGATGATCTACGGGTGGCATCCCTG
TGACCCCTCCCCAGTGCCTCTCCTGGCCCTGGAAGTTGCCACTCCAGTGCCCACCAGCCTTGTCCTAATA
AAATTAAGTTGCATCATTTTGTCTGACTAGGTGTCCTTCTATAATATTATGGGGTGGAGGGGGGTGGTAT
GGAGCAAGGGGCAAGTTGGGAAGACAACCTGTAGGGCCTGCGGGGTCTATTGGGAACCAAGCTGGAGTGC
AGTGGCACAATCTTGGCTCACTGCAATCTCCGCCTCCTGGGTTCAAGCGATTCTCCTGCCTCAGCCTCCC
GAGTTGTTGGGATTCCAGGCATGCATGACCAGGCTCAGCTAATTTTTGTTTTTTTGGTAGAGACGGGGTT
TCACCATATTGGCCAGGCTGGTCTCCAACTCCTAATCTCAGGTGATCTACCCACCTTGGCCTCCCAAATT
GCTGGGATTACAGGCGTGAACCACTGCTCCCTTCCCTGTCCTTCTGATTTTGTAGGTAACCACGTGCGGA
CCGAGCGGCCGCAGGAACCCCTAGTGATGGAGTTGGCCACTCCCTCTCTGCGCGCTCGCTCGCTCACTGA
GGCCGGGCGACCAAAGGTCGCCCGACGCCCGGGCTTTGCCCGGGCGGCCTCAGTGAGCGAGCGAGCGCGC
AGCTGCCTGCAGGGGCGCCTGATGCGGTATTTTCTCCTTACGCATCTGTGCGGTATTTCACACCGCATA
[95 nt withheld, positions 3850-3944]
T
[46 nt withheld, positions 3946-3991]
C
[141 nt withheld, positions 3993-4133]
CCTTTGACGTTGGAGTCCACGTTCTTT
[37 nt withheld, positions 4161-4197]
ACTCTATCTCGGGCTATTCTTTTGATTTATAAGGGATTTTGCCGATTTCGGTCTATTGGTTAAAAAATGA
GCTGATTTAACAAAAATTTAACGCGAATTTTAACAAAATATTAACGTTTACAATTTTATGGTGCACTCTC
AGTACAATCTGCTCTGATGCCGCATAGTTAAGCCAGCCCCGACACCCGCCAACACCCGCTGACGCGCCCT
GACGGGCTTGTCTGCTCCCGGCATCCGCTTACAGACAAGCTGTGACCGTCTCCGGGAGCTGCATGTGTCA
GAGGTTTTCACCGTCATCACCGAAACGCGCGAGACGAAAGGGCCTCGTGATACGCCTATTTTTATAGGTT
AATGTCATGATAATAATGGTTTCTTAGACGTCAGGTGGCACTTTTCGGGGAAATGTGCGCGGAACCCCTA
TTTGTTTATTTTTCTAAATACATTCAAATATGTATCCGCTCATGAGACAATAACCCTGATAAATGCTTCA
ATAATATTGAAAAAGGAAGAGTATGAGTATTCAACATTTCCGTGTCGCCCTTATTCCCTTTTTTGCGGCA
TTTTGCCTTCCTGTTTTTGCTCACCCAGAAACGCTGGTGAAAGTAAAAGATGCTGAAGATCAGTTGGGTG
CACGAGTGGGTTACATCGAACTGGATCTCAACAGCGGTAAGATCCTTGAGAGTTTTCGCCCCGAAGAACG
TTTTCCAATGATGAGCACTTTTAAAGTTCTGCTATGTGGCGCGGTATTATCCCGTATTGACGCCGGGCAA
GAGCAACTCGGTCGCCGCATACACTATTCTCAGAATGACTTGGTTGAGTACTCACCAGTCACAGAAAAGC
ATCTTACGGATGGCATGACAGTAAGAGAATTATGCAGTGCTGCCATAACCATGAGTGATAACACTGCGGC
CAACTTACTTCTGACAACGATCGGAGGACCGAAGGAGCTAACCGCTTTTTTGCACAACATGGGGGATCAT
GTAACTCGCCTTGATCGTTGGGAACCGGAGCTGAATGAAGCCATACCAAACGACGAGCGTGACACCACGA
TGCCTGTAGCAATGGCAACAACGTTGCGCAAACTATTAACTGGCGAACTACTTACTCTAGCTTCCCGGCA
ACAATTAATAGACTGGATGGAGGCGGATAAAGTTGCAGGACCACTTCTGCGCTCGGCCCTTCCGGCTGGC
TGGTTTATTGCTGATAAATCTGGAGCCGGTGAGCGTGGGTCTCGCGGTATCATTGCAGCACTGGGGCCAG
ATGGTAAGCCCTCCCGTATCGTAGTTATCTACACGACGGGGAGTCAGGCAACTATGGATGAACGAAATAG
ACAGATCGCTGAGATAGGTGCCTCACTGATTAAGCATTGGTAACTGTCAGACCAAGTTTACTCATATATA
CTTTAGATTGATTTAAAACTTCATTTTTAATTTAAAAGGATCTAGGTGAAGATCCTTTTTGATAATCTCA
TGACCAAAATCCCTTAACGTGAGTTTTCGTTCCACTGAGCGTCAGACCCCGTAGAAAAGATCAAAGGATC
TTCTTGAGATCCTTTTTTTCTGCGCGTAATCTGCTGCTTGCAAACAAAAAAACCACCGCTACCAGCGGTG
GTTTGTTTGCCGGATCAAGAGCTACCAACTCTTTTTCCGAAGGTAACTGGCTTCAGCAGAGCGCAGATAC
CAAATACTGTTCTTCTAGTGTAGCCGTAGTTAGGCCACCACTTCAAGAACTCTGTAGCACCGCCTACATA
CCTCGCTCTGCTAATCCTGTTACCAGTGGCTGCTGCCAGTGGCGATAAGTCGTGTCTTACCGGGTTGGAC
TCAAGACGATAGTTACCGGATAAGGCGCAGCGGTCGGGCTGAACGGGGGGTTCGTGCACACAGCCCAGCT
TGGAGCGAACGACCTACACCGAACTGAGATACCTACAGCGTGAGCTATGAGAAAGCGCCACGCTTCCCGA
AGGGAGAAAGGCGGACAGGTATCCGGTAAGCGGCAGGGTCGGAACAGGAGAGCGCACGAGGGAGCTTCCA
GGGGGAAACGCCTGGTATCTTTATAGTCCTGTCGGGTTTCGCCACCTCTGACTTGAGCGTCGATTTTTGT
GATGCTCGTCAGGGGGGCGGAGCCTATGGAAAAACGCCAGCAACGCGGCCTTTTTACGGTTCCTGGCCTT
TTGCTGGCCTTTTGCTCACATGTCCTGCAGGCAGCTGCGCGCTCGCTCGCTCACTGAGGCCGCCCGGGCG
TCGGGCGACCTTTGGTCGCCCGGCCTCAGTGAGCGAGCGAGCGCGCAGAGAGGGAGTGGCCAACTCCATC
ACTAGGGGTTCCTGCGGCCGCACGCGT
